>Addgene plasmid #215328 | pCCL-FOXJ1Promoter-FLuc-CMV-RLuc-dsRed2 | addgene full sequence | sequence record 427284 | Addgene NGS Result
CGCATACACTATTCTCAGAATGACTTGGTTGAGTACTCACCAGTCACAGAAAAGCATCTTACGGATGGCA
TGACAGTAAGAGAATTATGCAGTGCTGCCATAACCATGAGTGATAACACTGCGGCCAACTTACTTCTGAC
AACGATCGGAGGACCGAAGGAGCTAACCGCTTTTTTGCACAACATGGGGGATCATGTAACTCGCCTTGAT
CGTTGGGAACCGGAGCTGAATGAAGCCATACCAAACGACGAGCGTGACACCACGATGCCTGTAGCAATGG
CAACAACGTTGCGCAAACTATTAACTGGCGAACTACTTACTCTAGCTTCCCGGCAACAATTAATAGACTG
GATGGAGGCGGATAAAGTTGCAGGACCACTTCTGCGCTCGGCCCTTCCGGCTGGCTGGTTTATTGCTGAT
AAATCTGGAGCCGGTGAGCGTGGGTCTCGCGGTATCATTGCAGCACTGGGGCCAGATGGTAAGCCCTCCC
GTATCGTAGTTATCTACACGACGGGGAGTCAGGCAACTATGGATGAACGAAATAGACAGATCGCTGAGAT
AGGTGCCTCACTGATTAAGCATTGGTAACTGTCAGACCAAGTTTACTCATATATACTTTAGATTGATTTA
AAACTTCATTTTTAATTTAAAAGGATCTAGGTGAAGATCCTTTTTGATAATCTCATGACCAAAATCCCTT
AACGTGAGTTTTCGTTCCACTGAGCGTCAGACCCCGTAGAAAAGATCAAAGGATCTTCTTGAGATCCTTT
TTTTCTGCGCGTAATCTGCTGCTTGCAAACAAAAAAACCACCGCTACCAGCGGTGGTTTGTTTGCCGGAT
CAAGAGCTACCAACTCTTTTTCCGAAGGTAACTGGCTTCAGCAGAGCGCAGATACCAAATACTGTTCTTC
TAGTGTAGCCGTAGTTAGGCCACCACTTCAAGAACTCTGTAGCACCGCCTACATACCTCGCTCTGCTAAT
CCTGTTACCAGTGGCTGCTGCCAGTGGCGATAAGTCGTGTCTTACCGGGTTGGACTCAAGACGATAGTTA
CCGGATAAGGCGCAGCGGTCGGGCTGAACGGGGGGTTCGTGCACACAGCCCAGCTTGGAGCGAACGACCT
ACACCGAACTGAGATACCTACAGCGTGAGCTATGAGAAAGCGCCACGCTTCCCGAAGGGAGAAAGGCGGA
CAGGTATCCGGTAAGCGGCAGGGTCGGAACAGGAGAGCGCACGAGGGAGCTTCCAGGGGGAAACGCCTGG
TATCTTTATAGTCCTGTCGGGTTTCGCCACCTCTGACTTGAGCGTCGATTTTTGTGATGCTCGTCAGGGG
GGCGGAGCCTATGGAAAAACGCCAGCAACGCGGCCTTTTTACGGTTCCTGGCCTTTTGCTGGCCTTTTGC
TCACATGTTCTTTCCTGCGTTATCCCCTGATTCTGTGGATAACCGTATTACCGCCTTTGAGTGAGCTGAT
ACCGCTCGCCGCAGCCGAACGACCGAGCGCAGCGAGTCAGTGAGCGAGGAAGCGGAAGAGCGCCCAATAC
GCAAACCGCCTCTCCCCGCGCGTTGGCCGATTCATTAATGCAGCTGGCACGACAGGTTTCCCGACTGGAA
AGCGGGCAGTGAGCGCAACGCAATTAATGTGAGTTAGCTCACTCATTAGGCACCCCAGGCTTTACACTTT
ATGCTTCCGGCTCGTATGTTGTGTGGAATTGTGAGCGGATAACAATTTCACACAGGAAACAGCTATGACC
ATGATTACGCCAAGCGCGCAATTAACCCTCACTAAAGGGAACAAAAGCTGGAGCTGCAAGCTTGGCCATT
GCATACGTTGTATCCATATCATAATATGTACATTTATATTGGCTCATGTCCAACATTACCGCCATGTTGA
CATTGATTATTGACTAGTTATTAATAGTAATCAATTACGGGGTCATTAGTTCATAGCCCATATATGGAGT
TCCGCGTTACATAACTTACGGTAAATGGCCCGCCTGGCTGACCGCCCAACGACCCCCGCCCATTGACGTC
AATAATGACGTATGTTCCCATAGTAACGCCAATAGGGACTTTCCATTGACGTCAATGGGTGGAGTATTTA
CGGTAAACTGCCCACTTGGCAGTACATCAAGTGTATCATATGCCAAGTACGCCCCCTATTGACGTCAATG
ACGGTAAATGGCCCGCCTGGCATTATGCCCAGTACATGACCTTATGGGACTTTCCTACTTGGCAGTACAT
CTACGTATTAGTCATCGCTATTACCATGGTGATGCGGTTTTGGCAGTACATCAATGGGCGTGGATAGCGG
TTTGACTCACGGGGATTTCCAAGTCTCCACCCCATTGACGTCAATGGGAGTTTGTTTTGGCACCAAAATC
AACGGGACTTTCCAAAATGTCGTAACAACTCCGCCCCATTGACGCAAATGGGCGGTAGGCGTGTACGGTG
GGAGGTCTATATAAGCAGAGCTCGTTTAGTGAACCGGGGTCTCTCTGGTTAGACCAGATCTGAGCCTGGG
AGCTCTCTGGCTAACTAGGGAACCCACTGCTTAAGCCTCAATAAAGCTTGCCTTGAGTGCTTCAAGTAGT
GTGTGCCCGTCTGTTGTGTGACTCTGGTAACTAGAGATCCCTCAGACCCTTTTAGTCAGTGTGGAAAATC
TCTAGCAGTGGCGCCCGAACAGGGACTTGAAAGCGAAAGGGAAACCAGAGGAGCTCTCTCGACGCAGGAC
TCGGCTTGCTGAAGCGCGCACGGCAAGAGGCGAGGGGCGGCGACTGGTGAGTACGCCAAAAATTTTGACT
AGCGGAGGCTAGAAGGAGAGAGATGGGTGCGAGAGCGTCAGTATTAAGCGGGGGAGAATTAGATCGCGAT
GGGAAAAAATTCGGTTAAGGCCAGGGGGAAAGAAAAAATATAAATTAAAACATATAGTATGGGCAAGCAG
GGAGCTAGAACGATTCGCAGTTAATCCTGGCCTGTTAGAAACATCAGAAGGCTGTAGACAAATACTGGGA
CAGCTACAACCATCCCTTCAGACAGGATCAGAAGAACTTAGATCATTATATAATACAGTAGCAACCCTCT
ATTGTGTGCATCAAAGGATAGAGATAAAAGACACCAAGGAAGCTTTAGACAAGATAGAGGAAGAGCAAAA
CAAAAGTAAGACCACCGCACAGCAAGCGGCCGCTGATCTTCAGACCTGGAGGAGGAGATATGAGGGACAA
TTGGAGAAGTGAATTATATAAATATAAAGTAGTAAAAATTGAACCATTAGGAGTAGCACCCACCAAGGCA
AAGAGAAGAGTGGTGCAGAGAGAAAAAAGAGCAGTGGGAATAGGAGCTTTGTTCCTTGGGTTCTTGGGAG
CAGCAGGAAGCACTATGGGCGCAGCGTCAATGACGCTGACGGTACAGGCCAGACAATTATTGTCTGGTAT
AGTGCAGCAGCAGAACAATTTGCTGAGGGCTATTGAGGCGCAACAGCATCTGTTGCAACTCACAGTCTGG
GGCATCAAGCAGCTCCAGGCAAGAATCCTGGCTGTGGAAAGATACCTAAAGGATCAACAGCTCCTGGGGA
TTTGGGGTTGCTCTGGAAAACTCATTTGCACCACTGCTGTGCCTTGGAATGCTAGTTGGAGTAATAAATC
TCTGGAACAGATTTGGAATCACACGACCTGGATGGAGTGGGACAGAGAAATTAACAATTACACAAGCTTA
ATACACTCCTTAATTGAAGAATCGCAAAACCAGCAAGAAAAGAATGAACAAGAATTATTGGAATTAGATA
AATGGGCAAGTTTGTGGAATTGGTTTAACATAACAAATTGGCTGTGGTATATAAAATTATTCATAATGAT
AGTAGGAGGCTTGGTAGGTTTAAGAATAGTTTTTGCTGTACTTTCTATAGTGAATAGAGTTAGGCAGGGA
TATTCACCATTATCGTTTCAGACCCACCTCCCAACCCCGAGGGGACCCGACAGGCCCGAAGGAATAGAAG
AAGAAGGTGGAGAGAGAGACAGAGACAGATCCATTCGATTAGTGAACGGATCTCGACGGTATCGGTTAAC
TTTTAAAAGAAAAGGGGGGATTGGGGGGTACAGTGCAGGGGAAAGAATAGTAGACATAATAGCAACAGAC
ATACAAACTAAAGAATTACAAAAACAAATTACAAAAATTCAAAATTTTATCGATCACGAGACTAGCCTCG
AGTGAGCCGAGCCGGGACTTAGCGGCGGGTAGGGGGTTGGGTGGCGCGGGAGAGGGCGGCAGAAGGAGGG
AGTTCGAAGAGAGTTGCCGCCAGGGAGAGTGGCAAGTGCCCGCGGTCTCCTTGGAGACGTGCTGGCCAAT
GGCAGAGGCGGAAGCTGTTTATGGGGGCGGAGCGTCGCCATGGCAGCAGGAGAAGCCTTTGGAGCGGCTA
CTTAATGCCGGTCCCGGGGCCGCGGTAGCTCAGAGAAGCGCCGTCGGGCGGGGGGGCGGCAAGAGGCGCT
GGCAGGGCCCCCGAGCTGGGGGCAGAGAGCCGCAGGGGGTGGGAGCAACTTCTTCCAGAACCTTCCTCTG
GCCCGGGCTGCGCTCTGAGCCAGGTAAGGGATGGGGAGGGCTGCAGGCCAGGGGGAAGGGTGGGCAACGG
TACCAACCCGCTCTCTCATTCGTCCTTAACGGAAGTGGTGGGCCCAGGGACTGACATCGGAGAAGTCTGG
GGGAAACTCGCCTCCTGCCCCCCGTTACTGTTCCGTCCCCTTCCTTCCCAATGATCCCCTATCATAATAT
TCCTTTTCAAGGATCAGAGGACCTCCACCGCCCCCGCCCCGTCGTACCGCCCTCCCAAACTTCTCGCCCC
ACTTCCATTTGTTGCGAGGAGGAAGGGGGTCCTGATTTCCTGCTCTTCGGGAGAAAAGGATAGCCTCGGA
TGCCCCTACCCTCTTCATTTGGCTAATAAAACCTCGAAGAGGAAAGGAAGAGGGAGGCAGATCTGATGGG
GGTGGGACCCCAGGGCCTTGCTTCTGTTTCCCATACCTCGGCACTAAAAGATCCTCCCCAGCTGCGGGGA
TGATGTTAGAGAGGGCGTCCCCGTACACACACTGTCCCCTCGGGGGTGGGGTAGTGCTCAGCTCCCACCG
TGGTCCTCGCAGGCACCACATACTTATTCGGAGGAGGCGCCCCCGGGGTCGCGAGATGGAAGCGCGCGTC
CGGGAGGCCGTGTAACGGGAGCTGCGGGACTCAGCGGGCCAGAGAGCGCGGCGGGCCACCCCCGGCTCAG
CCCGTGGATGCTGACCGCCCCCTCGGAGAGTCCCCGCAGACATGGGATCCAGATCTGCGATCTAAGTAAG
CTTGGCATTCCGGTACTGTTGGTAAAGCCACCATGGAAGACGCCAAAAACATAAAGAAAGGCCCGGCGCC
ATTCTATCCGCTGGAAGATGGAACCGCTGGAGAGCAACTGCATAAGGCTATGAAGAGATACGCCCTGGTT
CCTGGAACAATTGCTTTTACAGATGCACATATCGAGGTGGACATCACTTACGCTGAGTACTTCGAAATGT
CCGTTCGGTTGGCAGAAGCTATGAAACGATATGGGCTGAATACAAATCACAGAATCGTCGTATGCAGTGA
AAACTCTCTTCAATTCTTTATGCCGGTGTTGGGCGCGTTATTTATCGGAGTTGCAGTTGCGCCCGCGAAC
GACATTTATAATGAACGTGAATTGCTCAACAGTATGGGCATTTCGCAGCCTACCGTGGTGTTCGTTTCCA
AAAAGGGGTTGCAAAAAATTTTGAACGTGCAAAAAAAGCTCCCAATCATCCAAAAAATTATTATCATGGA
TTCTAAAACGGATTACCAGGGATTTCAGTCGATGTACACGTTCGTCACATCTCATCTACCTCCCGGTTTT
AATGAATACGATTTTGTGCCAGAGTCCTTCGATAGGGACAAGACAATTGCACTGATCATGAACTCCTCTG
GATCTACTGGTCTGCCTAAAGGTGTCGCTCTGCCTCATAGAACTGCCTGCGTGAGATTCTCGCATGCCAG
AGATCCTATTTTTGGCAATCAAATCATTCCGGATACTGCGATTTTAAGTGTTGTTCCATTCCATCACGGT
TTTGGAATGTTTACTACACTCGGATATTTGATATGTGGATTTCGAGTCGTCTTAATGTATAGATTTGAAG
AAGAGCTGTTTCTGAGGAGCCTTCAGGATTACAAGATTCAAAGTGCGCTGCTGGTGCCAACCCTATTCTC
CTTCTTCGCCAAAAGCACTCTGATTGACAAATACGATTTATCTAATTTACACGAAATTGCTTCTGGTGGC
GCTCCCCTCTCTAAGGAAGTCGGGGAAGCGGTTGCCAAGAGGTTCCATCTGCCAGGTATCAGGCAAGGAT
ATGGGCTCACTGAGACTACATCAGCTATTCTGATTACACCCGAGGGGGATGATAAACCGGGCGCGGTCGG
TAAAGTTGTTCCATTTTTTGAAGCGAAGGTTGTGGATCTGGATACCGGGAAAACGCTGGGCGTTAATCAA
AGAGGCGAACTGTGTGTGAGAGGTCCTATGATTATGTCCGGTTATGTAAACAATCCGGAAGCGACCAACG
CCTTGATTGACAAGGATGGATGGCTACATTCTGGAGACATAGCTTACTGGGACGAAGACGAACACTTCTT
CATCGTTGACCGCCTGAAGTCTCTGATTAAGTACAAAGGCTATCAGGTGGCTCCCGCTGAATTGGAATCC
ATCTTGCTCCAACACCCCAACATCTTCGACGCAGGTGTCGCAGGTCTTCCCGACGATGACGCCGGTGAAC
TTCCCGCCGCCGTTGTTGTTTTGGAGCACGGAAAGACGATGACGGAAAAAGAGATCGTGGATTACGTCGC
CAGTCAAGTAACAACCGCGAAAAAGTTGCGCGGAGGAGTTGTGTTTGTGGACGAAGTACCGAAAGGTCTT
ACCGGAAAACTCGACGCAAGAAAAATCAGAGAGATCCTCATAAAGGCCAAGAAGGGCGGAAAGATCGCCG
TGTAATTCTAGAGTCGGGATATCATGCAGGAATTCGATTAATAGTAATCAATTACGGGGTCATTAGTTCA
TAGCCCATATATGGAGTTCCGCGTTACATAACTTACGGTAAATGGCCCGCCTGGCTGACCGCCCAACGAC
CCCCGCCCATTGACGTCAATAATGACGTATGTTCCCATAGTAACGCCAATAGGGACTTTCCATTGACGTC
AATGGGTGGAGTATTTACGGTAAACTGCCCACTTGGCAGTACATCAAGTGTATCATATGCCAAGTACGCC
CCCTATTGACGTCAATGACGGTAAATGGCCCGCCTGGCATTATGCCCAGTACATGACCTTATGGGACTTT
CCTACTTGGCAGTACATCTACGTATTAGTCATCGCTATTACCATGGTGATGCGGTTTTGGCAGTACATCA
ATGGGCGTGGATAGCGGTTTGACTCACGGGGATTTCCAAGTCTCCACCCCATTGACGTCAATGGGAGTTT
GTTTTGGCACCAAAATCAACGGGACTTTCCAAAATGTCGTAACAACTCCGCCCCATTGACGCAAATGGGC
GGTAGGCGTGTACGGTGGGAGGTCTATATAAGCAGAGCTGGTTTAGTGAACCGTCAGATCCGCTAGCATG
GCTTCCAAGGTGTACGACCCCGAGCAACGCAAACGCATGATCACTGGGCCTCAGTGGTGGGCTCGCTGCA
AGCAAATGAACGTGCTGGACTCCTTCATCAACTACTATGATTCCGAGAAGCACGCCGAGAACGCCGTGAT
TTTTCTGCATGGTAACGCTGCCTCCAGCTACCTGTGGAGGCACGTCGTGCCTCACATCGAGCCCGTGGCT
AGATGCATCATCCCTGATCTGATCGGAATGGGTAAGTCCGGCAAGAGCGGGAATGGCTCATATCGCCTCC
TGGATCACTACAAGTACCTCACCGCTTGGTTCGAGCTGCTGAACCTTCCAAAGAAAATCATCTTTGTGGG
CCACGACTGGGGGGCTTGTCTGGCCTTTCACTACTCCTACGAGCACCAAGACAAGATCAAGGCCATCGTC
CATGCTGAGAGTGTCGTGGACGTGATCGAGTCCTGGGACGAGTGGCCTGACATCGAGGAGGATATCGCCC
TGATCAAGAGCGAAGAGGGCGAGAAAATGGTGCTTGAGAATAACTTCTTCGTCGAGACCATGCTCCCAAG
CAAGATCATGCGGAAACTGGAGCCTGAGGAGTTCGCTGCCTACCTGGAGCCATTCAAGGAGAAGGGCGAG
GTTAGACGGCCTACCCTCTCCTGGCCTCGCGAGATCCCTCTCGTTAAGGGAGGCAAGCCCGACGTCGTCC
AGATTGTCCGCAACTACAACGCCTACCTTCGGGCCAGCGACGATCTGCCTAAGATGTTCATCGAGTCCGA
CCCTGGGTTCTTTTCCAACGCTATTGTCGAGGGAGCTAAGAAGTTCCCTAACACCGAGTTCGTGAAGGTG
AAGGGCCTCCACTTCAGCCAGGAGGACGCTCCAGATGAAATGGGTAAGTACATCAAGAGCTTCGTGGAGC
GCGTGCTGAAGAACGAGCAGGGCAGCGGCAGCGACGAGGTTGACGGCAGCGGCAGCGAATTCATGGCCTC
CTCCGAGAACGTCATCACCGAGTTCATGCGCTTCAAGGTGCGCATGGAGGGCACCGTGAACGGCCACGAG
TTCGAGATCGAGGGCGAGGGCGAGGGCCGCCCCTACGAGGGCCACAACACCGTGAAGCTGAAGGTGACCA
AGGGCGGCCCCCTGCCCTTCGCCTGGGACATCCTGTCCCCCCAGTTCCAGTACGGCTCCAAGGTGTACGT
GAAGCACCCCGCCGACATCCCCGACTACAAGAAGCTGTCCTTCCCCGAGGGCTTCAAGTGGGAGCGCGTG
ATGAACTTCGAGGACGGCGGCGTGGCGACCGTGACCCAGGACTCCTCCCTGCAGGACGGCTGCTTCATCT
ACAAGGTGAAGTTCATCGGCGTGAACTTCCCCTCCGACGGCCCCGTGATGAAGAAGAAGACCATGGGCTG
GGAGGCCTCCACCGAGCGCCTGTACCCCCGCGACGGCGTGCTGAAGGGCGAGACCCACAAGGCCCTGAAG
CTGAAGGACGGCGGCCACTACCTGGTGGAGTTCAAATCCATCTACATGGCCAAGAAGCCCGTGCAGCTGC
CCGGCTACTACTACGTGGACGCCAAGCTGGACATCACCTCCCACAACGAGGACTACACCATCGTGGAGCA
GTACGAGCGCACCGAGGGCCGCCACCACCTGTTCCTGTAGGTCGACAATCAACCTCTGGATTACAAAATT
TGTGAAAGATTGACTGGTATTCTTAACTATGTTGCTCCTTTTACGCTATGTGGATACGCTGCTTTAATGC
CTTTGTATCATGCTATTGCTTCCCGTATGGCTTTCATTTTCTCCTCCTTGTATAAATCCTGGTTGCTGTC
TCTTTATGAGGAGTTGTGGCCCGTTGTCAGGCAACGTGGCGTGGTGTGCACTGTGTTTGCTGACGCAACC
CCCACTGGTTGGGGCATTGCCACCACCTGTCAGCTCCTTTCCGGGACTTTCGCTTTCCCCCTCCCTATTG
CCACGGCGGAACTCATCGCCGCCTGCCTTGCCCGCTGCTGGACAGGGGCTCGGCTGTTGGGCACTGACAA
TTCCGTGGTGTTGTCGGGGAAATCATCGTCCTTTCCTTGGCTGCTCGCCTGTGTTGCCACCTGGATTCTG
CGCGGGACGTCCTTCTGCTACGTCCCTTCGGCCCTCAATCCAGCGGACCTTCCTTCCCGCGGCCTGCTGC
CGGCTCTGCGGCCTCTTCCGCGTCTTCGCCTTCGCCCTCAGACGAGTCGGATCTCCCTTTGGGCCGCCTC
CCCGCCTGGAATTCGAGCTCGGTACCTTTAAGACCAATGACTTACAAGGCAGCTGTAGATCTTAGCCACT
TTTTAAAAGAAAAGGGGGGACTGGAAGGGCTAATTCACTCCCAACGAAGACAAGATCTGCTTTTTGCTTG
TACTGGGTCTCTCTGGTTAGACCAGATCTGAGCCTGGGAGCTCTCTGGCTAACTAGGGAACCCACTGCTT
AAGCCTCAATAAAGCTTGCCTTGAGTGCTTCAAGTAGTGTGTGCCCGTCTGTTGTGTGACTCTGGTAACT
AGAGATCCCTCAGACCCTTTTAGTCAGTGTGGAAAATCTCTAGCAGTAGTAGTTCATGTCATCTTATTAT
TCAGTATTTATAACTTGCAAAGAAATGAATATCAGAGAGTGAGAGGAACTTGTTTATTGCAGCTTATAAT
GGTTACAAATAAAGCAATAGCATCACAAATTTCACAAATAAAGCATTTTTTTCACTGCATTCTAGTTGTG
GTTTGTCCAAACTCATCAATGTATCTTATCATGTCTGGCTCTAGCTATCCCGCCCCTAACTCCGCCCATC
CCGCCCCTAACTCCGCCCAGTTCCGCCCATTCTCCGCCCCATGGCTGACTAATTTTTTTTATTTATGCAG
AGGCCGAGGCCGCCTCGGCCTCTGAGCTATTCCAGAAGTAGTGAGGAGGCTTTTTTGGAGGCCTAGGGAC
GTACCCAATTCGCCCTATAGTGAGTCGTATTACGCGCGCTCACTGGCCGTCGTTTTACAACGTCGTGACT
GGGAAAACCCTGGCGTTACCCAACTTAATCGCCTTGCAGCACATCCCCCTTTCGCCAGCTGGCGTAATAG
CGAAGAGGCCCGCACCGATCGCCCTTCCCAACAGTTGCGCAGCCTGAATGGCGAATGGG
[124 nt withheld, positions 10770-10893]
C
[91 nt withheld, positions 10895-10985]
A
[49 nt withheld, positions 10987-11035]
CCTTTGACGTTGGAGTCCACGTTCTTT
[37 nt withheld, positions 11063-11099]
ACCCTATCTCGGTCTATTCTTTTGATTTATAAGGGATTTTGCCGATTTCGGCCTATTGGTTAAAAAATGA
GCTGATTTAACAAAAATTTAACGCGAATTTTAACAAAATATTAACGCTTACAATTTAGGTGGCACTTTTC
GGGGAAATGTGCGCGGAACCCCTATTTGTTTATTTTTCTAAATACATTCAAATATGTATCCGCTCATGAG
ACAATAACCCTGATAAATGCTTCAATAATATTGAAAAAGGAAGAGTATGAGTATTCAACATTTCCGTGTC
GCCCTTATTCCCTTTTTTGCGGCATTTTGCCTTCCTGTTTTTGCTCACCCAGAAACGCTGGTGAAAGTAA
AAGATGCTGAAGATCAGTTGGGTGCACGAGTGGGTTACATCGAACTGGATCTCAACAGCGGTAAGATCCT
TGAGAGTTTTCGCCCCGAAGAACGTTTTCCAATGATGAGCACTTTTAAAGTTCTGCTATGTGGCGCGGTA
TTATCCCGTATTGACGCCGGGCAAGAGCAACTCGGTCGC
Features (pLannotate 1.2.2; 29 found; start..end, strand, type, name):
    759..1347    +  rep_origin     ori: high-copy-number ColE1/pMB1/pBR322/pUC origin of replication
   1530..1622    +  CDS            lacI (fragment): lac repressor; lacI; The lac repressor binds to the lac operator to inhibit transcription in E. coli. This inhibition can be relieved by adding lactose or isopropyl-β-D-thiogalactopyranoside (IPTG).
   1635..1656    +  protein_bind   CAP binding site: CAP binding activates transcription in the presence of cAMP. E. coli catabolite activator protein
   1671..1701    +  promoter       lac promoter: promoter for the E. coli lac operon
   1705..1727    +  protein_bind   lac operator (fragment): The lac repressor binds to the lac operator to inhibit transcription in E. coli. This inhibition can be relieved by adding lactose or isopropyl-β-D-thiogalactopyranoside (IPTG). lac repressor encoded by lacI
   1770..1788    +  promoter       T3 promoter: promoter for bacteriophage T3 RNA polymerase
   1889..2268    +  enhancer       CMV enhancer: human cytomegalovirus immediate early enhancer
   2269..2472    +  promoter       CMV promoter: human cytomegalovirus (CMV) immediate early promoter
   2487..2667    +  LTR            5' LTR (truncated): truncated 5' long terminal repeat (LTR) from HIV-1
   2714..2839    +  misc_feature   HIV-1 Ψ: packaging signal of human immunodeficiency virus type 1
   2823..3186    +  CDS            HIV-1 gag (fragment): gag protein from human immunodeficiency virus 1; gag
   3332..3565    +  misc_feature   RRE: The Rev response element (RRE) of HIV-1 allows for Rev-dependent mRNA export from the nucleus to the cytoplasm.
   3942..4042    +  CDS            Rev (fragment): human immunodeficiency virus 1 (HIV-1) Rev protein; rev; enhances nuclear export of unspliced and incompletely spliced viral mRNAs
   4061..4178    +  misc_feature   cPPT/CTS: central polypurine tract and central termination sequence of HIV-1
   5353..7005    +  CDS            luciferase: firefly luciferase; luc+; enhanced luc+ version of the luciferase gene
   7092..7395    +  enhancer       CMV enhancer: human cytomegalovirus immediate early enhancer
   7396..7599    +  promoter       CMV promoter: human cytomegalovirus (CMV) immediate early promoter
   7628..8560    +  CDS            hRluc: Renilla luciferase human codon-optimized
   8603..9280    +  CDS            DsRed2: improved tetrameric variant of DsRed fluorescent protein mammalian codon-optimized
   9287..9875    +  misc_feature   WPRE: woodchuck hepatitis virus posttranscriptional regulatory element
   9892..9960    +  CDS            nef (fragment): NEF_HV1Z2 - Experimental evidence at protein level: Swiss-Prot protein existence level 1. Extracellular Nef protein targets CD4(+) T-lymphocytes for apoptosis by interacting with CXCR4 surface receptors. From Human immunodeficiency virus type 1 group M subtype D (isolate Z2/CDC-Z34) (HIV-1).
   9962..10195   +  LTR            3' LTR (ΔU3): self-inactivating 3' long terminal repeat (LTR) from HIV-1
  10267..10388   +  polyA_signal   SV40 poly(A) signal: SV40 polyadenylation signal
  10428..10563   +  rep_origin     SV40 ori: SV40 origin of replication
  10584..10602   -  promoter       T7 promoter: promoter for bacteriophage T7 RNA polymerase
  10610..10765   +  CDS            lacZα (fragment): LacZα fragment of β-galactosidase; lacZ fragment
  10770..11198   +  rep_origin     f1 ori (sequence partly withheld): f1 bacteriophage origin of replication; arrow indicates direction of (+) strand synthesis
  11251..11355   +  promoter       AmpR promoter: bla
  11356..588     +  CDS            AmpR (across the origin): β-lactamase; bla; confers resistance to ampicillin, carbenicillin, and related antibiotics
