[The description below was written by a language model from this plasmid's Addgene catalogue record and pLannotate feature annotations shown in this document.]
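Description:
pCCL-FOXJ1Promoter-FLuc-CMV-RLuc-dsRed2 is an 11.6 kb third-generation-style, self-inactivating HIV-1 lentiviral transfer plasmid that carries a dual-luciferase reporter for FOXJ1 promoter activity in mammalian cells. It is propagated in E. coli through a high-copy ColE1/pUC origin with ampicillin selection (AmpR). The backbone also retains an f1 origin, an SV40 origin and remnants of a lac/lacZα cloning region flanked by T3 and T7 promoters. Viral genomic RNA is transcribed from a CMV enhancer/promoter fused to a truncated 5' LTR. It includes the Ψ packaging signal with a gag fragment, the RRE for Rev-dependent nuclear export and the cPPT/CTS. It ends in a ΔU3 3' LTR, which leaves the integrated provirus without LTR promoter activity, followed by an SV40 polyadenylation signal.

The payload consists of two expression units in the same orientation. A roughly 1.1 kb human FOXJ1 promoter fragment, cloned between XhoI and BamHI sites of a promoterless parent vector, drives firefly luciferase (luc+). This fragment is not annotated in the feature table, but it presumably occupies the unannotated gap between the cPPT and the luciferase coding sequence. Downstream, an internal CMV enhancer/promoter constitutively expresses human codon-optimized Renilla luciferase followed by DsRed2; the record does not state how these two coding sequences are linked. A WPRE after DsRed2 enhances transcript expression.

Firefly signal reports FOXJ1 promoter activity. Renilla signal provides a constitutive reference for normalization, and DsRed2 fluorescence marks transduced cells. The associated publication describes the plasmid as part of a lentiviral toolkit for monitoring airway epithelial cell differentiation by bioluminescence.
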