Addgene plasmid #215328: pCCL-FOXJ1Promoter-FLuc-CMV-RLuc-dsRed2
Purpose: Lentiviral mammalian vector with firefly luciferase reporter for FOXJ1 expression; renilla luciferase and dsRed2 reporter under CMV promoter.
Depositing lab: Rob Hynds. Depositing organization: University College London. Publication: A lentiviral toolkit to monitor airway epithelial cell differentiation using bioluminescence. Orr JC, Laali A, Durrenberger PF, Lazarus KA, El Mdawar MB, Janes SM, Hynds RE. Am J Physiol Lung Cell Mol Physiol. 2024 Oct 1;327(4):L587-L599. doi: 10.1152/ajplung.00047.2024. Epub 2024 Aug 13. PubMed 39137525.
Backbone
  Vector backbone: pCCL-NoPromoter-FLuc-CMV-RLuc-dsRed2
  Backbone size w/o insert (bp): 10527
  Total vector size (bp): 11628
  Vector type: Mammalian Expression, Lentiviral, Luciferase
Growth in bacteria
  Bacterial resistance: Ampicillin, 100 μg/mL
  Growth temperature: 37°C
  Growth strain: NEB Stable
  Copy number: Unknown
Gene/Insert
  Gene/Insert name: FOXJ1 Promoter
  Species: H. sapiens (human)
  Insert size (bp): 1098
  Promoter: FOXJ1
  Cloning method: Restriction Enzyme; 5′ cloning site XhoI (not destroyed); 3′ cloning site BamHI (not destroyed)
  Sequencing primers: 5′ AATTGTCTCGAGTGAGCCGAGCCGGGACTTAG; 3′ AATGGAGGATCCCATGTCTGCGGGGACTCTC
Terms and licenses: Academic/Nonprofit Terms; Industry Terms: Not Available to Industry
Depositor comments: Please visit https://doi.org/10.1101/2024.02.09.579635 for bioRxiv preprint.
How to cite: pCCL-FOXJ1Promoter-FLuc-CMV-RLuc-dsRed2 was a gift from Rob Hynds (Addgene plasmid # 215328 ; http://n2t.net/addgene:215328 ; RRID:Addgene_215328)
